Addgene plasmid #66472: P2RY13-Tango
Purpose: Expression of G protein-coupled receptors for PRESTO-Tango: parallel receptorome expression and screening via transcriptional output, with transcriptional activation following arrestin translocation
Depositing lab: Bryan Roth. Depositing organization: University of North Carolina at Chapel Hill. Publication: PRESTO-Tango as an open-source resource for interrogation of the druggable human GPCRome. Kroeze WK, Sassano MF, Huang XP, Lansu K, McCorvy JD, Giguere PM, Sciaky N, Roth BL. Nat Struct Mol Biol. 2015 May;22(5):362-9. doi: 10.1038/nsmb.3014. Epub 2015 Apr 20. PubMed 25895059.
Backbone
  Vector backbone: empty Tango
  Backbone size w/o insert (bp): 6632
  Vector type: Mammalian Expression
  Selectable markers: Neomycin (select with G418)
Growth in bacteria
  Bacterial resistance: Ampicillin, 100 μg/mL
  Growth temperature: 37°C
  Growth strain: DH5alpha
  Copy number: High Copy
Gene/Insert
  Gene/Insert name: P2RY13
  Species: H. sapiens (human)
  Insert size (bp): 1062
  Entrez Gene: P2RY13 (a.k.a. FKSG77, GPCR1, GPR86, GPR94, P2Y13, SP174)
  Promoter: CMV
  Tag / fusion protein: FLAG (N terminal on backbone)
  Cloning method: Restriction Enzyme; 5′ cloning site NotI (not destroyed); 3′ cloning site XhoI (unknown if destroyed)
  Sequencing primers: 5′ CMV-F; 3′ Tet-R
Terms and licenses: Academic/Nonprofit Terms; Industry Terms: Not Available to Industry
Depositor comments: Please note: Most of the PRESTO-Tango vectors do not contain the XhoI cut site downstream of the tTA sequence and instead carry an XbaI site. If you need to perform an XhoI digest we recommend sequencing with a forward primer at the C-terminus of tTA to determine which of the two sites is present. Suggested primer: 5-gagctccacttagacggcgagg-3. Original backbone was pcDNA3.1(+). These plasmids were generated as part of the Illuminating the Druggable Genome (IDG) program sponsored by the NIH Common Fund. The goal of this program is to identify, gather, and distribute information and resources for proteins that currently are not well-studied yet belong to commonly drug-targeted protein families: protein kinases, non-olfactory G-protein coupled receptors (GPCRs), and ion channels. The IDG program is designed to develop fundamental research tools for understudied proteins, elucidate their function, and disseminate the IDG-related resources and data to the greater scientific community.
How to cite: P2RY13-Tango was a gift from Bryan Roth (Addgene plasmid # 66472 ; http://n2t.net/addgene:66472 ; RRID:Addgene_66472)
