[The description below was written by a language model from this plasmid's Addgene catalogue record.]
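Description:
P2RY13-Tango is a mammalian expression plasmid from the PRESTO-Tango collection, a set of G protein-coupled receptor constructs built for parallel screening of receptor activation through a transcriptional readout. It is based on an "empty Tango" backbone of about 6.6 kb that was derived from pcDNA3.1(+). The plasmid is propagated at high copy in E. coli under ampicillin selection, and it carries a neomycin resistance marker so that transfected mammalian cells can be selected with G418.

The insert is the human P2RY13 coding sequence (about 1.06 kb), which encodes the P2Y13 purinergic receptor, also known as GPR86 or GPR94. It is expressed from the CMV promoter, with an N-terminal FLAG tag supplied by the backbone that allows detection of the receptor. The depositor comments place a tTA (tetracycline transactivator) sequence downstream of the receptor, consistent with the Tango design. In that design, agonist-driven arrestin recruitment to the receptor leads to release of the transcription factor, which then activates a reporter gene. The record does not itemise the other Tango modules, such as linker or protease cleavage elements, and no feature table is provided to confirm them.

The gene was cloned between NotI and a 3′ site listed as XhoI. The depositor notes that most vectors in this series actually carry XbaI rather than XhoI downstream of tTA, so the site present should be checked by sequencing. The construct was produced under the Illuminating the Druggable Genome programme and is intended for ligand screening and pharmacological profiling of P2RY13 by arrestin translocation, independent of G protein coupling.
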