>Addgene plasmid #66472 | P2RY13-Tango | depositor partial sequence | sequence record 113557 | empty Tango
GACGGATCGGGAGATCTCCCGATCCCCTATGGTGCACTCTCAGTACAATCTGCTCTGATGCCGCATAGTT
AAGCCAGTATCTGCTCCCTGCTTGTGTGTTGGAGGTCGCTGAGTAGTGCGCGAGCAAAATTTAAGCTACA
ACAAGGCAAGGCTTGACCGACAATTGCATGAAGAATCTGCTTAGGGTTAGGCGTTTTGCGCTGCTTCGCG
ATGTACGGGCCAGATATACGCGTTGACATTGATTATTGACTAGTTATTAATAGTAATCAATTACGGGGTC
ATTAGTTCATAGCCCATATATGGAGTTCCGCGTTACATAACTTACGGTAAATGGCCCGCCTGGCTGACCG
CCCAACGACCCCCGCCCATTGACGTCAATAATGACGTATGTTCCCATAGTAACGCCAATAGGGACTTTCC
ATTGACGTCAATGGGTGGAGTATTTACGGTAAACTGCCCACTTGGCAGTACATCAAGTGTATCATATGCC
AAGTACGCCCCCTATTGACGTCAATGACGGTAAATGGCCCGCCTGGCATTATGCCCAGTACATGACCTTA
TGGGACTTTCCTACTTGGCAGTACATCTACGTATTAGTCATCGCTATTACCATGGTGATGCGGTTTTGGC
AGTACATCAATGGGCGTGGATAGCGGTTTGACTCACGGGGATTTCCAAGTCTCCACCCCATTGACGTCAA
TGGGAGTTTGTTTTGGCACCAAAATCAACGGGACTTTCCAAAATGTCGTAACAACTCCGCCCCATTGACG
CAAATGGGCGGTAGGCGTGTACGGTGGGAGGTCTATATAAGCAGAGCTCTCTGGCTAACTAGAGAACCCA
CTGCTTACTGGCTTATCGAAATTAATACGACTCACTATAGGGAGACCCAAGCTGGCTAGCGTTTAAACTT
AAGCTTGGTACCGAGCTCGGATCCACTAGTCCAGTGTGGTGGAATTCTGCAGATATCCAGCACAGTGGCG
GCCGCGCCACCATGAAGACGATCATCGCCCTGAGCTACATCTTCTGCCTGGTATTCGCCGACTACAAGGA
CGATGATGACGCCAGCATCGATACCGGTGGACGCACCCCACCCAGCCTGGGTCCCCAAGATGAGTCCTGC
ACCACCGCCAGCTCCTCCCTGGCCAAGGACACTTCATCGACCGGTGAGAACCTGTACTTCCAGCTAAGAT
TAGATAAAAGTAAAGTGATTAACAGCGCATTAGAGCTGCTTAATGAGGTCGGAATCGAAGGTTTAACAAC
CCGTAAACTCGCCCAGAAGCTAGGTGTAGAGCAGCCTACATTGTATTGGCATGTAAAAAATAAGCGGGCT
TTGCTCGACGCCTTAGCCATTGAGATGTTAGATAGGCACCATACTCACTTTTGCCCTTTAGAAGGGGAAA
GCTGGCAAGATTTTTTACGTAATAACGCTAAAAGTTTTAGATGTGCTTTACTAAGTCATCGCGATGGAGC
AAAAGTACATTTAGGTACACGGCCTACAGAAAAACAGTATGAAACTCTCGAAAATCAATTAGCCTTTTTA
TGCCAACAAGGTTTTTCACTAGAGAATGCATTATATGCACTCAGCGCTGTGGGGCATTTTACTTTAGGTT
GCGTATTGGAAGATCAAGAGCATCAAGTCGCTAAAGAAGAAAGGGAAACACCTACTACTGATAGTATGCC
GCCATTATTACGACAAGCTATCGAATTATTTGATCACCAAGGTGCAGAGCCAGCCTTCTTATTCGGCCTT
GAATTGATCATATGCGGATTAGAAAAACAACTTAAATGTGAAAGTGGGTCCGCGTACAGCCGCGCGCGTA
CGAAAAACAATTACGGGTCTACCATCGAGGGCCTGCTCGATCTCCCGGACGACGACGCCCCCGAAGAGGC
GGGGCTGGCGGCTCCGCGCCTGTCCTTTCTCCCCGCGGGACACACGCGCAGACTGTCGACGGCCCCCCCG
ACCGATGTCAGCCTGGGGGACGAGCTCCACTTAGACGGCGAGGACGTGGCGATGGCGCATGCCGACGCGC
TAGACGATTTCGATCTGGACATGTTGGGGGACGGGGATTCCCCGGGTCCGGGATTTACCCCCCACGACTC
CGCCCCCTACGGCGCTCTGGATATGGCCGACTTCGAGTTTGAGCAGATGTTTACCGATGCCCTTGGAATT
GACGAGTACGGTGGGTAGCTCGAGTCTAGAGGGCCCGTTTAAACCCGCTGATCAGCCTCGACTGTGCCTT
CTAGTTGCCAGCCATCTGTTGTTTGCCCCTCCCCCGTGCCTTCCTTGACCCTGGAAGGTGCCACTCCCAC
TGTCCTTTCCTAATAAAATGAGGAAATTGCATCGCATTGTCTGAGTAGGTGTCATTCTATTCTGGGGGGT
GGGGTGGGGCAGGACAGCAAGGGGGAGGATTGGGAAGACAATAGCAGGCATGCTGGGGATGCGGTGGGCT
CTATGGCTTCTGAGGCGGAAAGAACCAGCTGGGGCTCTAGGGGGTATCCCC
[124 nt withheld, positions 2502-2625]
C
[91 nt withheld, positions 2627-2717]
A
[49 nt withheld, positions 2719-2767]
CCTTTGACGTTGGAGTCCACGTTCTTT
[37 nt withheld, positions 2795-2831]
ACCCTATCTCGGTCTATTCTTTTGATTTATAAGGGATTTTGCCGATTTCGGCCTATTGGTTAAAAAATGA
GCTGATTTAACAAAAATTTAACGCGAATTAATTCTGTGGAATGTGTGTCAGTTAGGGTGTGGAAAGTCCC
CAGGCTCCCCAGCAGGCAGAAGTATGCAAAGCATGCATCTCAATTAGTCAGCAACCAGGTGTGGAAAGTC
CCCAGGCTCCCCAGCAGGCAGAAGTATGCAAAGCATGCATCTCAATTAGTCAGCAACCATAGTCCCGCCC
CTAACTCCGCCCATCCCGCCCCTAACTCCGCCCAGTTCCGCCCATTCTCCGCCCCATGGCTGACTAATTT
TTTTTATTTATGCAGAGGCCGAGGCCGCCTCTGCCTCTGAGCTATTCCAGAAGTAGTGAGGAGGCTTTTT
TGGAGGCCTAGGCTTTTGCAAAAAGCTCCCGGGAGCTTGTATATCCATTTTCGGATCTGATCAAGAGACA
GGATGAGGATCGTTTCGCATGATTGAACAAGATGGATTGCACGCAGGTTCTCCGGCCGCTTGGGTGGAGA
GGCTATTCGGCTATGACTGGGCACAACAGACAATCGGCTGCTCTGATGCCGCCGTGTTCCGGCTGTCAGC
GCAGGGGCGCCCGGTTCTTTTTGTCAAGACCGACCTGTCCGGTGCCCTGAATGAACTGCAGGACGAGGCA
GCGCGGCTATCGTGGCTGGCCACGACGGGCGTTCCTTGCGCAGCTGTGCTCGACGTTGTCACTGAAGCGG
GAAGGGACTGGCTGCTATTGGGCGAAGTGCCGGGGCAGGATCTCCTGTCATCTCACCTTGCTCCTGCCGA
GAAAGTATCCATCATGGCTGATGCAATGCGGCGGCTGCATACGCTTGATCCGGCTACCTGCCCATTCGAC
CACCAAGCGAAACATCGCATCGAGCGAGCACGTACTCGGATGGAAGCCGGTCTTGTCGATCAGGATGATC
TGGACGAAGAGCATCAGGGGCTCGCGCCAGCCGAACTGTTCGCCAGGCTCAAGGCGCGCATGCCCGACGG
CGAGGATCTCGTCGTGACCCATGGCGATGCCTGCTTGCCGAATATCATGGTGGAAAATGGCCGCTTTTCT
GGATTCATCGACTGTGGCCGGCTGGGTGTGGCGGACCGCTATCAGGACATAGCGTTGGCTACCCGTGATA
TTGCTGAAGAGCTTGGCGGCGAATGGGCTGACCGCTTCCTCGTGCTTTACGGTATCGCCGCTCCCGATTC
GCAGCGCATCGCCTTCTATCGCCTTCTTGACGAGTTCTTCTGAGCGGGACTCTGGGGTTCGAAATGACCG
ACCAAGCGACGCCCAACCTGCCATCACGAGATTTCGATTCCACCGCCGCCTTCTATGAAAGGTTGGGCTT
CGGAATCGTTTTCCGGGACGCCGGCTGGATGATCCTCCAGCGCGGGGATCTCATGCTGGAGTTCTTCGCC
CACCCCAACTTGTTTATTGCAGCTTATAATGGTTACAAATAAAGCAATAGCATCACAAATTTCACAAATA
AAGCATTTTTTTCACTGCATTCTAGTTGTGGTTTGTCCAAACTCATCAATGTATCTTATCATGTCTGTAT
ACCGTCGACCTCTAGCTAGAGCTTGGCGTAATCATGGTCATAGCTGTTTCCTGTGTGAAATTGTTATCCG
CTCACAATTCCACACAACATACGAGCCGGAAGCATAAAGTGTAAAGCCTGGGGTGCCTAATGAGTGAGCT
AACTCACATTAATTGCGTTGCGCTCACTGCCCGCTTTCCAGTCGGGAAACCTGTCGTGCCAGCTGCATTA
ATGAATCGGCCAACGCGCGGGGAGAGGCGGTTTGCGTATTGGGCGCTCTTCCGCTTCCTCGCTCACTGAC
TCGCTGCGCTCGGTCGTTCGGCTGCGGCGAGCGGTATCAGCTCACTCAAAGGCGGTAATACGGTTATCCA
CAGAATCAGGGGATAACGCAGGAAAGAACATGTGAGCAAAAGGCCAGCAAAAGGCCAGGAACCGTAAAAA
GGCCGCGTTGCTGGCGTTTTTCCATAGGCTCCGCCCCCCTGACGAGCATCACAAAAATCGACGCTCAAGT
CAGAGGTGGCGAAACCCGACAGGACTATAAAGATACCAGGCGTTTCCCCCTGGAAGCTCCCTCGTGCGCT
CTCCTGTTCCGACCCTGCCGCTTACCGGATACCTGTCCGCCTTTCTCCCTTCGGGAAGCGTGGCGCTTTC
TCATAGCTCACGCTGTAGGTATCTCAGTTCGGTGTAGGTCGTTCGCTCCAAGCTGGGCTGTGTGCACGAA
CCCCCCGTTCAGCCCGACCGCTGCGCCTTATCCGGTAACTATCGTCTTGAGTCCAACCCGGTAAGACACG
ACTTATCGCCACTGGCAGCAGCCACTGGTAACAGGATTAGCAGAGCGAGGTATGTAGGCGGTGCTACAGA
GTTCTTGAAGTGGTGGCCTAACTACGGCTACACTAGAAGAACAGTATTTGGTATCTGCGCTCTGCTGAAG
CCAGTTACCTTCGGAAAAAGAGTTGGTAGCTCTTGATCCGGCAAACAAACCACCGCTGGTAGCGGTTTTT
TTGTTTGCAAGCAGCAGATTACGCGCAGAAAAAAAGGATCTCAAGAAGATCCTTTGATCTTTTCTACGGG
GTCTGACGCTCAGTGGAACGAAAACTCACGTTAAGGGATTTTGGTCATGAGATTATCAAAAAGGATCTTC
ACCTAGATCCTTTTAAATTAAAAATGAAGTTTTAAATCAATCTAAAGTATATATGAGTAAACTTGGTCTG
ACAGTTACCAATGCTTAATCAGTGAGGCACCTATCTCAGCGATCTGTCTATTTCGTTCATCCATAGTTGC
CTGACTCCCCGTCGTGTAGATAACTACGATACGGGAGGGCTTACCATCTGGCCCCAGTGCTGCAATGATA
CCGCGAGACCCACGCTCACCGGCTCCAGATTTATCAGCAATAAACCAGCCAGCCGGAAGGGCCGAGCGCA
GAAGTGGTCCTGCAACTTTATCCGCCTCCATCCAGTCTATTAATTGTTGCCGGGAAGCTAGAGTAAGTAG
TTCGCCAGTTAATAGTTTGCGCAACGTTGTTGCCATTGCTACAGGCATCGTGGTGTCACGCTCGTCGTTT
GGTATGGCTTCATTCAGCTCCGGTTCCCAACGATCAAGGCGAGTTACATGATCCCCCATGTTGTGCAAAA
AAGCGGTTAGCTCCTTCGGTCCTCCGATCGTTGTCAGAAGTAAGTTGGCCGCAGTGTTATCACTCATGGT
TATGGCAGCACTGCATAATTCTCTTACTGTCATGCCATCCGTAAGATGCTTTTCTGTGACTGGTGAGTAC
TCAACCAAGTCATTCTGAGAATAGTGTATGCGGCGACCGAGTTGCTCTTGCCCGGCGTCAATACGGGATA
ATACCGCGCCACATAGCAGAACTTTAAAAGTGCTCATCATTGGAAAACGTTCTTCGGGGCGAAAACTCTC
AAGGATCTTACCGCTGTTGAGATCCAGTTCGATGTAACCCACTCGTGCACCCAACTGATCTTCAGCATCT
TTTACTTTCACCAGCGTTTCTGGGTGAGCAAAAACAGGAAGGCAAAATGCCGCAAAAAAGGGAATAAGGG
CGACACGGAAATGTTGAATACTCATACTCTTCCTTTTTCAATATTATTGAAGCATTTATCAGGGTTATTG
TCTCATGAGCGGATACATATTTGAATGTATTTAGAAAAATAAACAAATAGGGGTTCCGCGCACATTTCCC
CGAAAAGTGCCACCTGACGTC
