>Addgene plasmid #66472 | P2RY13-Tango | depositor partial sequence | sequence record 113558 | P2RY13
ATGACCGCCGCTATTAGGCGCCAACGGGAGCTCTCCATTCTGCCCAAGGTGACACTGGAAGCAATGAACA
CAACTGTGATGCAGGGATTCAACCGGAGCGAGCGATGCCCCAGGGACACACGCATTGTACAGCTGGTGTT
TCCTGCCCTGTACACCGTTGTATTTCTGACCGGCATCCTCCTGAACACACTGGCTCTTTGGGTGTTTGTT
CATATACCTAGTAGTAGCACTTTCATCATTTATCTGAAAAACACCTTGGTGGCCGACCTTATCATGACAC
TCATGCTGCCTTTTAAGATTCTGAGTGACTCTCATCTGGCCCCATGGCAACTGCGGGCGTTCGTATGCAG
ATTCTCCAGTGTGATCTTCTACGAGACCATGTACGTGGGAATCGTTCTGCTCGGGCTTATCGCCTTCGAT
AGATTCCTGAAGATAATCCGCCCCCTGCGGAACATCTTCCTGAAAAAACCTGTGTTTGCAAAGACTGTGA
GTATCTTTATCTGGTTCTTCCTGTTCTTTATCAGCTTGCCTAATACTATTCTCAGCAATAAGGAGGCCAC
GCCAAGCTCTGTTAAAAAGTGCGCCAGTCTGAAGGGTCCTCTGGGCCTTAAATGGCACCAGATGGTGAAC
AACATCTGTCAGTTTATATTCTGGACTGTTTTTATTCTCATGCTCGTGTTCTACGTGGTCATCGCAAAAA
AAGTGTATGATAGTTACAGAAAGTCAAAATCCAAGGACCGCAAGAACAACAAGAAGCTCGAAGGAAAGGT
ATTCGTTGTGGTCGCTGTGTTTTTCGTGTGTTTCGCGCCTTTCCACTTCGCGAGAGTCCCATATACACAC
AGTCAAACAAATAATAAAACAGACTGTCGCCTGCAGAATCAGTTGTTCATCGCGAAAGAAACAACACTGT
TCTTGGCGGCGACAAATATCTGCATGGACCCTCTTATCTATATCTTCCTCTGCAAGAAGTTCACTGAGAA
GCTGCCATGTATGCAGGGACGGAAGACTACAGCCAGCAGTCAGGAGAACCACTCCTCACAGACTGATAAC
ATAACTTTGGGC
