>Addgene plasmid #66472 | P2RY13-Tango | addgene partial sequence | sequence record 120066 | CMV-F 5'-CGCAAATGGGCGGTAGGCGTG-3'
GCTCTCTGGCTAACTAGAGAACCCACTGCTTACTGGCTTATCGAAATTAATACGACTCACTATAGGGAGA
CCCAAGCTGGCTAGCGTTTAAACTTAAGCTTGGTACCGAGCTCGGATCCACTAGTCCAGTGTGGTGGAAT
TCTGCAGATATCCAGCACAGTGGCGGCCGCGCCACCATGAAGACGATCATCGCCCTGAGCTACATCTTCT
GCCTGGTATTCGCCGACTACAAGGACGATGATGACGCCAGCATCGATATGACCGCCGCTATTAGGCGCCA
ACGGGAGCTCTCCATTCTGCCCAAGGTGACACTGGAAGCAATGAACACAACTGTGATGCAGGGATTCAAC
CGGAGCGAGCGATGCCCCAGGGACACACGCATTGTACAGCTGGTGTTTCCTGCCCTGTACACCGTTGTAT
TTCTGACCGGCATCCTCCTGAACACACTGGCTCTTTGGGTGTTTGTTCATATACCTAGTAGTAGCACTTT
CATCATTTATCTGAAAAACACCTTGGTGGCCGACCTTATCATGACACTCATGCTGCCTTTTAAGATTCTG
AGTGACTCTCATCTGGCCCCATGGCAACTGCGGGCGTTCGTATGCAGATTCTCCAGTGTGATCTTCTACG
AGACCATGTACGTGGGAATCGTTCTGCTCGGGCTTATCGCCTTCGATAGATTCCTGAAGATAATCCGCCC
CCTGCGGAACATCTTCCTGAAAAAACCTGTGTTTGCAAAGACTGTGAGTATCTTTATCTGGTTCTTCCTG
TTCTTTATCAGCTTGCCTAATACTATTCTCAGCAATAAGGAGGCCACGCCAAGCTCTGTTAAAAAGTGCG
CCAGTCTGAAGGGTCCTCTGGGCCTTAAATGGCACCAGATGGTGAACAACATCTGTCAGTTTATATTCTG
GACTGTTTTTATTCTCATGCTCGTGTTCTACGTGGTCATCGCAAAAAAAGTGTATGATAGTTACAGAAAG
TCAAA
