>Addgene plasmid #66472 | P2RY13-Tango | addgene partial sequence | sequence record 120068 | Tet-R 5'-GGCGAGTTTACGGGTTGTTA-3'
GCTCTAATGCGCTGTTAATCACTTTACTTTTATCTAATCTTAGCTGGAAGTACAGGTTCTCACCGGTCGA
TGAAGTGTCCTTGGCCAGGGAGGAGCTGGCGGTGGTGCAGGACTCATCTTGGGGACCCAGGCTGGGTGGG
GTGCGTCCACCGGTATCGATGCCCAAAGTTATGTTATCAGTCTGTGAGGAGTGGTTCTCCTGACTGCTGG
CTGTAGTCTTCCGTCCCTGCATACATGGCAGCTTCTCAGTGAACTTCTTGCAGAGGAAGATATAGATAAG
AGGGTCCATGCAGATATTTGTCGCCGCCAAGAACAGTGTTGTTTCTTTCGCGATGAACAACTGATTCTGC
AGGCGACAGTCTGTTTTATTATTTGTTTGACTGTGTGTATATGGGACTCTCGCGAAGTGGAAAGGCGCGA
AACACACGAAAAACACAGCGACCACAACGAATACCTTTCCTTCGAGCTTCTTGTTGTTCTTGCGGTCCTT
GGATTTTGACTTTCTGTAACTATCATACACTTTTTTTGCGATGACCACGTAGAACACGAGCATGAGAATA
AAAACAGTCCAGAATATAAACTGACAGATGTTGTTCACCATCTGGTGCCATTTAAGGCCCAGAGGACCCT
TCAGACTGGCGCACTTTTTAACAGAGCTTGGCGTGGCCTCCTTATTGCTGAGAATAGTATTAGGCAAGCT
GATAAAGAACAGGAAGAACCAGATAAAGATACTCACAGTCTTTGCAAACACAGGTTTTTTCAGGAAGATG
TTCCGCAGGGGGCGGATTATCTTCAGGAATCTATCGAAGGCGATAAGCCCGAGCAGAACGATTCCCACGT
ACATGGTCTCGTAGAAGATCACACTGGAGAATCTGCATACGAACGCCCGCAGTTGCCATGGGGCCAGATG
AGAGTCACTCAGAATCTTAAAAGGCAGCATGAGTGTCATGATAAGGTCGGCCACCAAGGTGTTTTTCAGA
TAAATGATGAAAGTGCTACTACT
